Addgene plasmid #230164: AiP14259 - pAAV-AiE1125m-minBG-SYFP2-P2A-3XFLAG-10aa-H2B-WPRE3-BGHpA (Alias: CN4259)
Purpose: AiE1125m is an enhancer sequence, designed to drive AAV-mediated transgene expression in specific populations of brain cells
Depositing lab: Allen Institute for Brain Science & Boaz Levi. Depositing organization: Allen Institute. Publication: A suite of enhancer AAVs and transgenic mouse lines for genetic access to cortical cell types. Ben-Simon Y, Hooper M, Narayan S, Daigle TL, Dwivedi D, Way SW, Oster A, Stafford DA, Mich JK, Taormina MJ, Martinez RA, Opitz-Araya X, Roth JR, Alexander JR, Allen S, Amster A, Arbuckle J, Ayala A, Baker PM, Bakken TE, Barcelli T, Barta S, Bendrick J, Bertagnolli D, Bielstein C, Bishwakarma P, Bowlus J, Boyer G, Brouner K, Casian B, Casper T, Chakka AB, Chakrabarty R, Chance RK, Chavan S, Clark M, Colbert K, Collman F, Daniel S, Departee M, DiValentin P, Donadio N, Dotson N, Egdorf T, Fliss T, Gabitto M, Garcia J, Gary A, Gasperini M, Gloe J, Goldy J, Gore BB, Graybuck L, Greisman N, Haeseleer F, Halterman C, Haradon Z, Hastings SD, Helback O, Ho W, Hockemeyer D, Huang C, Huff S, Hunker A, Johansen N, Jones D, Juneau Z, Kalmbach B, Kannan M, Khem S, Kussick E, Kutsal R, Larsen R, Lee C, Lee AY, Leibly M, Lenz GH, Li S, Liang E, Lusk N, Madigan Z, Malloy J, Malone J, McCue R, Melchor J, Mollenkopf T, Moosman S, Morin E, Newman D, Ng L, Ngo K, Omstead V, Otto S, Oyama A, Pena N, Pham T, Phillips E, Pom CA, Potekhina L, Ransford S, Ray PL, Rette D, Reynoldson C, Rimorin C, Rocha D, Ruiz A, Sanchez REA, Sawyer L, Sedeno-Cortes A, Sevigny JP, Shapovalova N, Shepard N, Shulga L, Sigler AR, Siverts L, Soliman S, Somasundaram S, Staats B, Stewart K, Szelenyi E, Tieu M, Trader C, Tran A, van Velthoven CTJ, Walker M, Wang Y, Weed N, Wirthlin M, Wood T, Wynalda B, Yao Z, Zhou T, Ariza J, Dee N, Reding M, Ronellenfitch K, Mufti S, Sunkin SM, Smith KA, Esposito L, Waters J, Thyagarajan B, Yao S, Lein ES, Zeng H, Levi BP, Ngai J, Ting JT, Tasic B. Cell. 2025 May 16:S0092-8674(25)00513-6. doi: 10.1016/j.cell.2025.05.002. PubMed 40403729.
Backbone
  Vector backbone: pAAV2
  Vector type: AAV
Growth in bacteria
  Bacterial resistance: Ampicillin, 100 μg/mL
  Growth temperature: 37°C
  Growth strain: NEB Stable
  Copy number: High Copy
Gene/Insert
  Gene/Insert name: SYFP2-P2A-3XFLAG-10aa-H2B
  Species: Synthetic
  Promoter: minBG
  Cloning method: Gibson Cloning
Terms and licenses: Academic/Nonprofit Terms; Industry Terms: Not Available to Industry
How to cite: AiP14259 - pAAV-AiE1125m-minBG-SYFP2-P2A-3XFLAG-10aa-H2B-WPRE3-BGHpA (Alias: CN4259) was a gift from Allen Institute for Brain Science & Boaz Levi (Addgene plasmid # 230164 ; http://n2t.net/addgene:230164 ; RRID:Addgene_230164)
