[The description below was written by a language model from this plasmid's Addgene catalogue record and pLannotate feature annotations shown in this document.]
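Description:
AiP14259 - pAAV-AiE1125m-minBG-SYFP2-P2A-3XFLAG-10aa-H2B-WPRE3-BGHpA (alias CN4259) is an AAV transfer plasmid built on a pAAV2 backbone, intended for packaging a reporter genome into recombinant adeno-associated virus for delivery to brain tissue. The 5,563 nt plasmid is maintained in bacteria through a high-copy ColE1/pUC-type origin and selected with ampicillin via the bla gene and its own promoter. An f1 phage origin is also present. The automated annotation additionally finds short matches to coliphage N15 telomere sequences and to pBR322 bom and rop fragments in the backbone. AAV2 inverted terminal repeats, which provide the signals for genome replication and encapsidation, flank the expression cassette. The upstream repeat is detected only as short fragments, while the downstream one is annotated in full.

Between the ITRs, the AiE1125m enhancer is placed upstream of the minBG minimal promoter. Neither element is called in the feature table, but they presumably occupy the unannotated stretch ahead of the reporter. The minimal promoter has little activity on its own, so expression depends on the enhancer, which the record describes as designed to drive transgene expression in specific brain cell populations. The record does not state which populations. The coding sequence is bicistronic. The yellow fluorescent protein SYFP2 is followed by a P2A ribosome-skipping peptide and then by human histone H2B, which carries an N-terminal 3xFLAG epitope joined through a ten-residue linker. Expressing cells therefore produce soluble yellow fluorescence plus a separate chromatin-bound, FLAG-tagged nuclear label, which could be detected with anti-FLAG antibodies. A shortened WPRE (WPRE3) enhances transcript expression, and a bovine growth hormone polyadenylation signal terminates the transcript. The plasmid belongs to a collection of enhancer AAVs developed for genetic access to cortical cell types.
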