Features (pLannotate 1.2.2; 20 found; start..end, strand, type, name):
     12..39      +  repeat_region  AAV2 ITR (fragment): inverted terminal repeat of adeno-associated virus serotype 2 inverted
     68..95      +  repeat_region  AAV2 ITR (fragment): inverted terminal repeat of adeno-associated virus serotype 2 inverted
    922..1638    +  CDS            SYFP2: SYFP2 is a basic (constitutively fluorescent) yellow fluorescent protein published in 2006, derived from Aequorea victoria. It is reported to be a very rapidly-maturing monomer with moderate acid sensitivity.
   1717..1782    +  CDS            3xFLAG: three tandem FLAG® epitope tags, followed by an enterokinase cleavage site
   1813..2190    +  CDS            H2B: human histone H2B; HIST1H2BJ
   2224..2381    +  misc_feature   WPRE (fragment): woodchuck hepatitis virus posttranscriptional regulatory element
   2387..2467    +  misc_feature   WPRE (fragment): woodchuck hepatitis virus posttranscriptional regulatory element
   2484..2595    +  polyA_signal   bGH poly(A) signal: bovine growth hormone polyadenylation signal
   2713..2853    +  repeat_region  AAV2 ITR: inverted terminal repeat of adeno-associated virus serotype 2 inverted
   2860..2887    +  misc_feature   telR: telR; telomeric sequence from coliphage N15
   2888..2915    +  misc_feature   telL: telL; telomeric sequence from coliphage N15
   2916..2965    -  misc_feature   bom (fragment): basis of mobility region from pBR322
   2984..3439    +  rep_origin     f1 ori (sequence partly withheld): f1 bacteriophage origin of replication; arrow indicates direction of (+) strand synthesis
   3440..3489    -  misc_feature   bom (fragment): basis of mobility region from pBR322
   3591..3626    -  CDS            rop (fragment): Rop protein, which maintains plasmids at low copy number; rop
   3721..3825    +  promoter       AmpR promoter: bla
   3826..4686    +  CDS            AmpR: β-lactamase; bla; confers resistance to ampicillin, carbenicillin, and related antibiotics
   4857..5445    +  rep_origin     ori: high-copy-number ColE1/pMB1/pBR322/pUC origin of replication
   5502..5529    +  misc_feature   telR: telR; telomeric sequence from coliphage N15
   5530..5557    +  misc_feature   telL: telL; telomeric sequence from coliphage N15
>Addgene plasmid #230164 | AiP14259 - pAAV-AiE1125m-minBG-SYFP2-P2A-3XFLAG-10aa-H2B-WPRE3-BGHpA (Alias: CN4259) | addgene full sequence | sequence record 461889 | Addgene NGS Result
CCTGCAGGCAGCTGCGCGCTCGCTCGCTCACTGAGGCCGCCCGGGCGTCGGGCGACCTTTGGTCGCCCGG
CCTCAGTGAGCGAGCGAGCGCGCAGAGAGGGAGTGGCCAACTCCATCACTAGGGGTTCCTGCGGCCGCAC
GCGTAGAACCTGGGAGCAGATTAATGGCAGCTGCTGGTCTAGTTTCTGAAAAGGACTCCAATGTCCCATG
TCCTACTTGGCCTCAAGGACTTAGGTATCAAGTCACAGCCCTAAAGTCCCAAACCTCCTGACCTAGTGCG
AGGGGAAATGCTAGAATGTGCTAGAAGCCCCGTGACTCACTGGATTCCTTCTGCAGTTCGTTCCACACCC
AGATCCGTCCTTTGCAGGTGACCAGGGACTACCGCTTCCGAGCCGGCACCAATGGGGACCGAGAAAGGGC
CCCAGCAACAGAGAGGGATTGGCTGAGGCCGCCTACGCGAGATGGGCTGTTCTGGGCTTAGGCCCCCAGC
TGCGTGATGGGTGGGGGGAGGGGGGGGGAGATGGGTGGCTGCCGCCTGCATGTCCCTGCAGCTGGGTCAT
CCCGGTCTGAAGGTCACACCTGGTGTGTGACTGGACTCGGTAATAGGGGGCGGGACAAAGCACAAAGGTC
AGTTGGTGGTGTTTTTCTCCTCATAAGGAAGTGTGGAGCCAGAAGTCTGTTTTGCCACGGGTTAGCTCAT
CAGATGAGGTGACCAAGGCCAAAGGCAGGCCTCAGCTTGTAGAGCAAAGAGAGGGAGAAAAACAGGGCGC
AGTGTTCTGCTTCCTGTTTATGAACAAGCATAGAGAAGCCGGACTTGGCTCAGAGCTCGGGCTGGGCATA
AAAGTCAGGGCAGAGCCATCTATTGCTTACATTTGCTTCTGGGATCCAGATCTTTCGAAGCTAGCGCTAC
CGGTCGCCACCATGGTCTCCAAGGGCGAGGAGCTGTTCACCGGGGTGGTGCCCATCCTGGTCGAGCTGGA
CGGCGATGTCAACGGCCACAAGTTCAGCGTGTCCGGCGAGGGCGAGGGCGATGCCACCTACGGCAAGCTG
ACCCTGAAGCTGATCTGCACCACCGGCAAGCTGCCCGTGCCCTGGCCCACCCTCGTGACCACCCTGGGCT
ACGGCGTGCAGTGCTTCGCCCGCTACCCCGACCACATGAAGCAGCACGACTTCTTCAAGTCCGCCATGCC
CGAAGGCTACGTCCAGGAGCGCACCATCTTCTTCAAAGACGACGGCAACTACAAGACCCGCGCCGAGGTG
AAGTTCGAGGGCGACACCCTGGTGAACCGCATCGAGCTGAAGGGCATCGACTTCAAGGAGGACGGCAACA
TCCTGGGGCACAAGCTGGAGTACAACTACAACAGCCACAACGTCTATATCACCGCCGACAAGCAGAAGAA
CGGCATCAAGGCCAACTTCAAGATCCGCCACAACATCGAGGACGGCGGCGTGCAGCTCGCCGACCACTAC
CAGCAGAACACCCCCATCGGCGACGGCCCCGTGCTGCTGCCCGACAACCACTACCTGAGCTACCAGTCCA
AGCTGAGCAAAGACCCCAACGAGAAGCGCGATCACATGGTCCTGCTGGAGTTCGTGACCGCCGCCGGGAT
CACTCTCGGCATGGACGAGCTGTACAAGGGCTCTGGTGCTACCAACTTCTCACTGTTGAAACAGGCAGGG
GATGTAGAGGAGAATCCAGGGCCTGGTGCTAGTGGAGACTACAAAGACCATGACGGAGATTATAAAGATC
ATGACATCGATTACAAGGATGACGATGACAAGTCCGGACTCAGATCTGGAGGCTCCGGAGGCCCAGAGCC
AGCGAAGTCTGCTCCCGCCCCGAAAAAGGGCTCCAAGAAGGCGGTGACTAAGGCGCAGAAGAAAGGCGGC
AAGAAGCGCAAGCGCAGCCGCAAGGAGAGCTATTCCATCTATGTGTATAAGGTTCTGAAGCAGGTCCACC
CTGACACCGGCATTTCGTCCAAGGCCATGGGCATCATGAACTCGTTTGTGAACGACATTTTCGAGCGCAT
CGCAGGTGAGGCTTCCCGCCTGGCGCATTACAACAAGCGCTCGACCATCACCTCCAGGGAGATCCAGACG
GCCGTGCGCCTGCTGCTGCCTGGGGAGTTGGCCAAGCACGCCGTGTCCGAGGGTACTAAGGCCATCACCA
AGTACACCAGCGCTAAGTAATGAGGCGCGCCGCGGCCGCGAATTCGATATCATAATCAACCTCTGGATTA
CAAAATTTGTGAAAGATTGACTGGTATTCTTAACTATGTTGCTCCTTTTACGCTATGTGGATACGCTGCT
TTAATGCCTTTGTATCATGCTATTGCTTCCCGTATGGCTTTCATTTTCTCCTCCTTGTATAAATCCTGGT
TAGTTCTTGCCACGGCGGAACTCATCGCCGCCTGCCTTGCCCGCTGCTGGACAGGGGCTCGGCTGTTGGG
CACTGACAATTCCGTGGCTCGAGAGATCTTCGACTGTGCCTTCTAGTTGCCAGCCATCTGTTGTTTGCCC
CTCCCCCGTGCCTTCCTTGACCCTGGAAGGTGCCACTCCCACTGTCCTTTCCTAATAAAATGAGGAAATT
GCATCGCATTGTCTGAGTAGGTGTCATTCTATTCTGGGGGGTGGGGTGGGGCAGGACAGCAAGGGGGAGG
ATTGGGAAGACAATAGCAGGCATGAGATCTCACGTGCGGACCGAGCGGCCGCAGGAACCCCTAGTGATGG
AGTTGGCCACTCCCTCTCTGCGCGCTCGCTCGCTCACTGAGGCCGGGCGACCAAAGGTCGCCCGACGCCC
GGGCTTTGCCCGGGCGGCCTCAGTGAGCGAGCGAGCGCGCAGCTGCCTGCAGGGGCGCCTATCAGCACAC
AATTGCCCATTATACGCGCGTATAATGGACTATTGTGTGCTGATATGATGCGGTATTTTCTCCTTACGCA
TCTGTGCGGTATTTCACACCGCATA
[95 nt withheld, positions 2966-3060]
T
[46 nt withheld, positions 3062-3107]
C
[141 nt withheld, positions 3109-3249]
CCTTTGACGTTGGAGTCCACGTTCTTT
[37 nt withheld, positions 3277-3313]
ACTCTATCTCGGGCTATTCTTTTGATTTATAAGGGATTTTGCCGATTTCGGTCTATTGGTTAAAAAATGA
GCTGATTTAACAAAAATTTAACGCGAATTTTAACAAAATATTAACGTTTACAATTTTATGGTGCACTCTC
AGTACAATCTGCTCTGATGCCGCATAGTTAAGCCAGCCCCGACACCCGCCAACACCCGCTGACGCGCCCT
GACGGGCTTGTCTGCTCCCGGCATCCGCTTACAGACAAGCTGTGACCGTCTCCGGGAGCTGCATGTGTCA
GAGGTTTTCACCGTCATCACCGAAACGCGCGAGACGAAAGGGCCTCGTGATACGCCTATTTTTATAGGTT
AATGTCATGATAATAATGGTTTCTTAGACGTCAGGTGGCACTTTTCGGGGAAATGTGCGCGGAACCCCTA
TTTGTTTATTTTTCTAAATACATTCAAATATGTATCCGCTCATGAGACAATAACCCTGATAAATGCTTCA
ATAATATTGAAAAAGGAAGAGTATGAGTATTCAACATTTCCGTGTCGCCCTTATTCCCTTTTTTGCGGCA
TTTTGCCTTCCTGTTTTTGCTCACCCAGAAACGCTGGTGAAAGTAAAAGATGCTGAAGATCAGTTGGGTG
CACGAGTGGGTTACATCGAACTGGATCTCAACAGCGGTAAGATCCTTGAGAGTTTTCGCCCCGAAGAACG
TTTTCCAATGATGAGCACTTTTAAAGTTCTGCTATGTGGCGCGGTATTATCCCGTATTGACGCCGGGCAA
GAGCAACTCGGTCGCCGCATACACTATTCTCAGAATGACTTGGTTGAGTACTCACCAGTCACAGAAAAGC
ATCTTACGGATGGCATGACAGTAAGAGAATTATGCAGTGCTGCCATAACCATGAGTGATAACACTGCGGC
CAACTTACTTCTGACAACGATCGGAGGACCGAAGGAGCTAACCGCTTTTTTGCACAACATGGGGGATCAT
GTAACTCGCCTTGATCGTTGGGAACCGGAGCTGAATGAAGCCATACCAAACGACGAGCGTGACACCACGA
TGCCTGTAGCAATGGCAACAACGTTGCGCAAACTATTAACTGGCGAACTACTTACTCTAGCTTCCCGGCA
ACAATTAATAGACTGGATGGAGGCGGATAAAGTTGCAGGACCACTTCTGCGCTCGGCCCTTCCGGCTGGC
TGGTTTATTGCTGATAAATCTGGAGCCGGTGAGCGTGGGTCTCGCGGTATCATTGCAGCACTGGGGCCAG
ATGGTAAGCCCTCCCGTATCGTAGTTATCTACACGACGGGGAGTCAGGCAACTATGGATGAACGAAATAG
ACAGATCGCTGAGATAGGTGCCTCACTGATTAAGCATTGGTAACTGTCAGACCAAGTTTACTCATATATA
CTTTAGATTGATTTAAAACTTCATTTTTAATTTAAAAGGATCTAGGTGAAGATCCTTTTTGATAATCTCA
TGACCAAAATCCCTTAACGTGAGTTTTCGTTCCACTGAGCGTCAGACCCCGTAGAAAAGATCAAAGGATC
TTCTTGAGATCCTTTTTTTCTGCGCGTAATCTGCTGCTTGCAAACAAAAAAACCACCGCTACCAGCGGTG
GTTTGTTTGCCGGATCAAGAGCTACCAACTCTTTTTCCGAAGGTAACTGGCTTCAGCAGAGCGCAGATAC
CAAATACTGTTCTTCTAGTGTAGCCGTAGTTAGGCCACCACTTCAAGAACTCTGTAGCACCGCCTACATA
CCTCGCTCTGCTAATCCTGTTACCAGTGGCTGCTGCCAGTGGCGATAAGTCGTGTCTTACCGGGTTGGAC
TCAAGACGATAGTTACCGGATAAGGCGCAGCGGTCGGGCTGAACGGGGGGTTCGTGCACACAGCCCAGCT
TGGAGCGAACGACCTACACCGAACTGAGATACCTACAGCGTGAGCTATGAGAAAGCGCCACGCTTCCCGA
AGGGAGAAAGGCGGACAGGTATCCGGTAAGCGGCAGGGTCGGAACAGGAGAGCGCACGAGGGAGCTTCCA
GGGGGAAACGCCTGGTATCTTTATAGTCCTGTCGGGTTTCGCCACCTCTGACTTGAGCGTCGATTTTTGT
GATGCTCGTCAGGGGGGCGGAGCCTATGGAAAAACGCCAGCAACGCGGCCTTTTTACGGTTCCTGGCCTT
TTGCTGGCCTTTTGCTCATATCAGCACACAATTGCCCATTATACGCGCGTATAATGGACTATTGTGTGCT
GATAACATGT
